Addgene plasmid #128291: pSM019
Purpose: asymmetric plasmid partitioning E. coli - regulatory plasmid
Depositing lab: Matthew Bennett. Depositing organization: Rice University. Publication: A synthetic system for asymmetric cell division in Escherichia coli. Molinari S, Shis DL, Bhakta SP, Chappell J, Igoshin OA, Bennett MR. Nat Chem Biol. 2019 Sep;15(9):917-924. doi: 10.1038/s41589-019-0339-x. Epub 2019 Aug 12. PubMed 31406375.
Backbone
  Vector backbone: p15A
  Vector type: Bacterial Expression
Growth in bacteria
  Bacterial resistance: Ampicillin, 100 μg/mL
  Growth temperature: 37°C
  Growth strain: DH5alpha
  Copy number: Unknown
Gene/Insert
  Gene/Insert name: Para - lp-sfyfp-parB
  Cloning method: Unknown
Terms and licenses: Academic/Nonprofit Terms; Industry Terms: Not Available to Industry
Depositor comments: Cloning method: Golden Gate.
How to cite: pSM019 was a gift from Matthew Bennett (Addgene plasmid # 128291 ; http://n2t.net/addgene:128291 ; RRID:Addgene_128291)
