[The description below was written by a language model from this plasmid's Addgene catalogue record and pLannotate feature annotations shown in this document.]
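Description:
pSM019 is a bacterial expression plasmid built on a p15A backbone for use in Escherichia coli, described in its record as the regulatory plasmid of a synthetic system for asymmetric plasmid partitioning and asymmetric cell division. It replicates from the medium-copy p15A origin, which is compatible with ColE1-type plasmids and so allows it to be maintained alongside a second plasmid. Selection is by ampicillin through a β-lactamase gene driven by its own bla promoter. The depositor notes that it was assembled by Golden Gate cloning.

The payload is listed as "Para - lp-sfyfp-parB", an arabinose-inducible fusion of a fluorescent protein to ParB. The feature table is consistent with this. A fragment of the araBAD promoter spans the sequence's numbering origin and is followed by a superfolder fluorescent protein coding region. This region is annotated as a superfolder GFP fragment, though the insert name indicates a superfolder YFP variant. A short linker/multiple-cloning-site region joins it to parB, matched to the Caulobacter crescentus chromosome-partitioning protein, and the unit ends at a T7Te terminator. The record does not explain what "lp" means. No araC gene is annotated, so the regulator is presumably supplied elsewhere.

ParB is a DNA-binding partition protein, so a fluorescent ParB fusion would be expected to bind and mark DNA carrying its recognition site. However, the record does not describe the target plasmid or the mechanism. The remaining annotations are an IS1 fragment, small RSF origin and TcR fragments, a lac operator, and a region matched to Myc sequences including a Myc epitope tag. These appear to be backbone remnants or additional parts whose role is not stated.
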