Features (pLannotate 1.2.2; 14 found; start..end, strand, type, name):
      1..38      +  promoter       araBAD promoter (fragment): araBAD; promoter of the L-arabinose operon of E. coli; the araC regulatory gene is transcribed in the opposite direction (Guzman et al., 1995)
    154..866     +  CDS            superfolder GFP (fragment): GFP variant that folds robustly even when fused to poorly folded proteins (Pédelacq et al., 2006)
    868..924     +  misc_feature   MCS: multiple cloning site
    916..1806    +  CDS            parB: PARB_CAUVC - Experimental evidence at protein level: Swiss-Prot protein existence level 1. Involved in chromosome partition. Localize to both poles of the predivisional cell following completion of DNA replication. Binds to the DNA origin of replication. From Caulobacter vibrioides (strain ATCC 19089 / CB15) (Caulobacter crescentus).
   1954..1981    +  terminator     T7Te terminator: phage T7 early transcription terminator
   2112..2972    -  CDS            AmpR: β-lactamase; bla; confers resistance to ampicillin, carbenicillin, and related antibiotics
   2973..3077    -  promoter       AmpR promoter: bla
   3227..3370    +  mobile_element IS1 (fragment): prokaryotic transposable element IS1
   3489..3544    -  rep_origin     RSF ori (fragment): Plasmids containing the RSF 1030 origin of replication can be propagated in E. coli cells that contain additional plasmids with compatible origins.
   3632..4177    -  rep_origin     p15A ori: Plasmids containing the medium-copy-number p15A origin of replication can be propagated in E. coli cells that contain a second plasmid with the ColE1 origin.
   4214..4334    -  CDS            TcR (fragment): tetracycline efflux protein; tet; confers resistance to tetracycline
   4430..4446    +  protein_bind   lac operator: The lac repressor binds to the lac operator to inhibit transcription in E. coli. This inhibition can be relieved by adding lactose or isopropyl-β-D-thiogalactopyranoside (IPTG). lac repressor encoded by lacI
   4462..4680    +  CDS            N-MYC2 (fragment): MYC2_MARMO - Protein inferred from homology: Swiss-Prot protein existence level 3. From Marmota monax (Woodchuck).
   4648..4677    +  CDS            Myc: Myc (human c-Myc proto-oncogene) epitope tag
>Addgene plasmid #128291 | pSM019 | addgene full sequence | sequence record 251975 | Addgene NGS Result
CATAGCATTTTTATCCATAAGATTAGCGGATCCTACCTTTTACTTCTTGCCATCGACTACGGATACTGAG
CACATGCATGCCACTTAAAAAGGAGATCAACAATGAAAGCAATTTTCGTACTGAAACATCTTAATCATGC
TAAGGAGACTAGTATGCGTAAAGGCGAAGAGCTGTTCACTGGTGTCGTCCCTATTCTGGTGGAACTGGAT
GGTGATGTCAACGGTCATAAGTTTTCCGTGCGTGGCGAGGGTGAAGGTGACGCAACTAATGGTAAACTGA
CGCTGAAGTTCATCTGTACTACTGGTAAACTGCCGGTACCTTGGCCGACTCTGGTAACGACGCTGACTTA
TGGTGTTCAGTGCTTTGCTCGTTATCCGGACCATATGAAGCAGCATGACTTCTTCAAGTCCGCCATGCCG
GAAGGCTATGTGCAGGAACGCACGATTTCCTTTAAGGATGACGGCACGTACAAAACGCGTGCGGAAGTGA
AATTTGAAGGCGATACCCTGGTAAACCGCATTGAGCTGAAAGGCATTGACTTTAAAGAAGACGGCAATAT
CCTGGGCCATAAGCTGGAATACAATTTTAACAGCCACAATGTTTACATCACCGCCGATAAACAAAAAAAT
GGCATTAAAGCGAATTTTAAAATTCGCCACAACGTGGAGGATGGCAGCGTGCAGCTGGCTGATCACTACC
AGCAAAACACTCCAATCGGTGATGGTCCTGTTCTGCTGCCAGACAATCACTATCTGAGCTACCAAAGCGT
TCTGTCTAAAGATCCGAACGAGAAACGCGATCATATGGTTCTGCTGGAGTTCGTAACCGCAGCGGGCATC
ACGCATGGTATGGATGAACTGTACAAGAGATCTCGAGCTCAAGCTTCGAATTCTGCAGTCGACGGTACCG
CGGGCCCGGGATCCATGTCCGAAGGGCGTCGTGGTCTGGGTCGAGGGCTTTCGGCCCTGCTGGGCGAGGT
CGACGCCGCGCCGGCTCAGGCGCCGGGCGAGCAGCTTGGCGGTTCCCGTGAAGCGCCGATCGAAATCCTG
CAGCGCAATCCCGACCAGCCCCGTCGGACCTTCCGCGAGGAAGACCTCGAGGATCTGTCAAACTCGATCC
GTGAGAAGGGCGTTCTGCAGCCGATCCTGGTGCGGCCGTCGCCGGATACGGCTGGCGAGTACCAGATCGT
CGCCGGCGAGCGCCGTTGGCGCGCAGCCCAGCGGGCGGGCCTCAAGACTGTGCCGATCATGGTGCGCGAG
CTCGACGACCTGGCGGTGCTGGAGATCGGCATCATCGAGAACGTCCAGCGGGCTGATCTGAACGTCCTGG
AAGAAGCGCTCTCCTACAAGGTGCTGATGGAGAAGTTCGAGCGCACCCAGGAGAACATCGCCCAGACCAT
CGGCAAGAGCCGCAGCCACGTGGCCAACACGATGCGCTTGCTGGCCCTACCGGACGAGGTTCAGTCGCAC
CTGGTCAGTGGTGAGCTGACGGCCGGCCACGCCCGCGCCATCGCTGCAGCGGCTGACCCGGTGGCCCTCG
CCAAGCAAATCATCGAGGGCGGCTTGTCGGTGCGCGAGACCGAGGCCCTGGCCCGTAAGGCGCCCAACCT
GTCTGCGGGCAAGAGCAAGGGGGGCCGCCCCCCACGCGTGAAGGACACCGACACCCAGGCGCTGGAGTCT
GACCTGTCCTCGGTTCTGGGTCTGGATGTCTCGATCGACCATCGCGGGTCTACCGGCACGCTGACCATCA
CCTACGCCACCCTCGAGCAGCTCGACGACCTCTGCAACCGACTGACGCGCGGGATCTGAAAGCTTGCTAC
GTGCTGCTGAAGTTGCCCGCAACAGAGAGTGGAACCAACCGGTGATACCACGATACTATGACTGAGAGTC
AACGCCATGAGCGGCCTCATTTCTTATTCTGAGTTACAACAGTCCGCACCGCTGTCTCACACTGGCTCAC
CTTCGGGTGGGCCTTTCTGCGTTTATATACTAGAGAGAGAATATAAAAAGCCAGATTATTAATCCGGCTT
TTTTATTATTTCCTAGCTAGCCGCACTTATTCAGGCGTAGCAACCAGGCGTTTAAGGGCACCAATAACTG
CCTTAAAAAAATTACCAATGCTTAATCAGTGAGGCACCTATCTCAGCGATCTGTCTATTTCGTTCATCCA
TAGTTGCCTGACTCCCCGTCGTGTAGATAACTACGATACGGGAGGGCTTACCATCTGGCCCCAGTGCTGC
AATGATACCGCGAGACCCACGCTCACCGGCTCCAGATTTATCAGCAATAAACCAGCCAGCCGGAAGGGCC
GAGCGCAGAAGTGGTCCTGCAACTTTATCCGCCTCCATCCAGTCTATTAATTGTTGCCGGGAAGCTAGAG
TAAGTAGTTCGCCAGTTAATAGTTTGCGCAACGTTGTTGCCATTGCTACAGGCATCGTGGTGTCACGCTC
GTCGTTTGGTATGGCTTCATTCAGCTCCGGTTCCCAACGATCAAGGCGAGTTACATGATCCCCCATGTTG
TGCAAAAAAGCGGTTAGCTCCTTCGGTCCTCCGATCGTTGTCAGAAGTAAGTTGGCCGCAGTGTTATCAC
TCATGGTTATGGCAGCACTGCATAATTCTCTTACTGTCATGCCATCCGTAAGATGCTTTTCTGTGACTGG
TGAGTACTCAACCAAGTCATTCTGAGAATAGTGTATGCGGCGACCGAGTTGCTCTTGCCCGGCGTCAATA
CGGGATAATACCGCGCCACATAGCAGAACTTTAAAAGTGCTCATCATTGGAAAACGTTCTTCGGGGCGAA
AACTCTCAAGGATCTTACCGCTGTTGAGATCCAGTTCGATGTAACCCACTCGTGCACCCAACTGATCTTC
AGCATCTTTTACTTTCACCAGCGTTTCTGGGTGAGCAAAAACAGGAAGGCAAAATGCCGCAAAAAAGGGA
ATAAGGGCGACACGGAAATGTTGAATACTCATACTCTTCCTTTTTCAATATTATTGAAGCATTTATCAGG
GTTATTGTCTCATGAGCGGATACATATTTGAATGTATTTAGAAAAATAAACAAATAGGGGTTCCGCGCAC
ATTTCCCCGAAAAGTGCCACCTGACGTCGTCTCATTTTCGCCAAAAGTTGGCCCAGGGCTTCCCGGTATC
AACAGGGACACCAGAATTTATTTATTCTGCGAAGTGATCTTCCGTCACAGGTATTTATTCGGCGCAAAGT
GCGTCGGGTGATGCTGCCAACTTACTGATTTAGTGTATGATGGTGTTTTTGAGGTGCTCCAGTGGCTTCT
GTTTCTATCAGCTGTCCCTCCTGTTCAGCTACTGACGGGGTGGTGCGTAACGGCAAAAGCACCGCCGGAC
ATCAGCGCTAGCGGAGTGTATACTGGCTTACTATGTTGGCACTGATGAGGGTGTCAGTGAAGTGCTTCAT
GTGGCAGGAGAAAAAAGGCTGCACCGGTGCGTCAGCAGAATATGTGATACAGGATATATTCCGCTTCCTC
GCTCACTGACTCGCTACGCTCGGTCGTTCGACTGCGGCGAGCGGAAATGGCTTACGAACGGGGCGGAGAT
TTCCTGGAAGATGCCAGGAAGATACTTAACAGGGAAGTGAGAGGGCCGCGGCAAAGCCGTTTTTCCATAG
GCTCCGCCCCCCTGACAAGCATCACGAAATCTGACGCTCAAATCAGTGGTGGCGAAACCCGACAGGACTA
TAAAGATACCAGGCGTTTCCCCCTGGCGGCTCCCTCGTGCGCTCTCCTGTTCCTGCCTTTCGGTTTACCG
GTGTCATTCCGCTGTTATGGCCGCGTTTGTCTCATTCCACGCCTGACACTCAGTTCCGGGTAGGCAGTTC
GCTCCAAGCTGGACTGTATGCACGAACCCCCCGTTCAGTCCGACCGCTGCGCCTTATCCGGTAACTATCG
TCTTGAGTCCAACCCGGAAAGACATGCAAAAGCACCACTGGCAGCAGCCACTGGTAATTGATTTAGAGGA
GTTAGTCTTGAAGTCATGCGCCGGTTAAGGCTAAACTGAAAGGACAAGTTTTGGTGACTGCGCTCCTCCA
AGCCAGTTACCTCGGTTCAAAGAGTTGGTAGCTCAGAGAACCTTCGAAAAACCGCCCTGCAAGGCGGTTT
TTTCGTTTTCAGAGCAAGAGATTACGCGCAGACCAAAACGATCTCAAGAAGATCATCTTATTAATCAGAT
AAAATATTTCTAGGCTCATGAGCCCGAAGTGGCGAGCCCGATCTTCCCCATCGGTGATGTCGGCGATATA
GGCGCCAGCAACCGCACCTGTGGCGCCGGTGATGCCGGCCACGATGCGTCCGGCGTAGAGGATCTGCTCA
TGTTTGACAGCTTATCGAGCTCAGTGCGCTCGAGCTTCCCAACCTTACCAGAGGGCGCCCCAGCTGGCAA
TTCCGACGTCTGTGTGGAATTGTGAGCGGATAACAATTTCACACAGGGCCCTCGGACACCGAGGAGAATG
TCAAGAGGCGAACACACAACGTCTTGGAGCGCCAGAGGAGGAACGAGCTAAAACGGAGCTTTTTTGCCCT
GCGTGACCAGATCCCGGAGTTGGAAAACAATGAAAAGGCCCCCAAGGTAGTTATCCTTAAAAAAGCCACA
GCATACATCCTGTCCGTCCAAGCAGAGGAGCAAAAGCTCATTTCTGAAGAGGACTTGTTGCGGAAACGAC
GAGAACAGTTGAAACACAAACTTGAACAGCTACGGAACTCTTGTGCGTAAGGAAAAGTAAGGAAAACGAT
TCCTTCTAACAGAAATGTCCTGAGCAATCACCTATGAACTGTCGA
